>Addgene plasmid #184396 | AAVS1-TetOn-3XFLAG-renilla-beta-globin-control-AAVS1 | addgene full sequence | sequence record 362362 | Addgene NGS Result
AGCGCCCAATACGCAAACCGCCTCTCCCCGCGCGTTGGCCGATTCATTAATGCAGCTGGCACGACAGGTT
TCCCGACTGGAAAGCGGGCAGTGAGCGCAACGCAATTAATGTGAGTTAGCTCACTCATTAGGCACCCCAG
GCTTTACACTTTATGCTTCCGGCTCGTATGTTGTGTGGAATTGTGAGCGGATAACAATTTCACACAGGAA
ACAGCTATGACCATGATTACGCCAAGCTCAGAATTAACCCTCACTAAAGGGACTAGTCCTGCAGGTTTAA
ACGAATTCGCCCTTTGCTTTCTCTGACCAGCATTCTCTCCCCTGGGCCTGTGCCGCTTTCTGTCTGCAGC
TTGTGGCCTGGGTCACCTCTACGGCTGGCCCAGATCCTTCCCTGCCGCCTCCTTCAGGTTCCGTCTTCCT
CCACTCCCTCTTCCCCTTGCTCTCTGCTGTGTTGCTGCCCAAGGATGCTCTTTCCGGAGCACTTCCTTCT
CGGCGCTGCACCACGTGATGTCCTCTGAGCGGATCCTCCCCGTGTCTGGGTCCTCTCCGGGCATCTCTCC
TCCCTCACCCAACCCCATGCCGTCTTCACTCGCTGGGTTCCCTTTTCCTTCTCCTTCTGGGGCCTGTGCC
ATCTCTCGTTTCTTAGGATGGCCTTCTCCGACGGATGTCTCCCTTGCGTCCCGCCTCCCCTTCTTGTAGG
CCTGCATCATCACCGTTTTTCTGGACAACCCCAAAGTACCCCGTCTCCCTGGCTTTAGCCACCTCTCCAT
CCTCTTGCTTTCTTTGCCTGGACACCCCGTTCTCCTGTGGATTCGGGTCACCTCTCACTCCTTTCATTTG
GGCAGCTCCCCTACCCCCCTTACCTCTCTAGTCTGTGCTAGCTCTTCCAGCCCCCTGTCATGGCATCTTC
CAGGGGTCCGAGAGCTCAGCTAGTCTTCTTCCTCCAACCCGGGCCCCTATGTCCACTTCAGGACAGCATG
TTTGCTGCCTCCAGGGATCCTGTGTCCCCGAGCTGGGACCACCTTATATTCCCAGGGCCGGTTAATGTGG
CTCTGGTTCTGGGTACTTTTATCTGTCCCCTCCACCCCACAGTGGGGCAAGCTGAGTCAGTGAGCGAGGA
AGCTCGGGGCAGTGAAAAAAATGCTTTATTTGTGAAATTTGTGATGCTATTGCTTTATTTGTAACCATTA
TAAGCTGCAATAAACAAGTTAACAACAACAATTGCATTCATTTTATGTTTCAGGTTCAGGGGGAGGTGTG
GGAGGTTTTTTAAAGCAAGTAAAACCTCTACAAATGTGGTATGGCTGATTATGATCCTCTGGAGATTTAC
CCGGGGAGCATGTCAAGGTCAAAATCGTCAAGAGCGTCAGCAGGCAGCATATCAAGGTCAAAGTCGTCAA
GGGCATCGGCTGGGAGCATGTCTAAGTCAAAATCGTCAAGGGCGTCGGTCGGCCCGCCGCTTTCGCACTT
TAGCTGTTTCTCCAGGCCACATATGATTAGTTCCAGGCCGAAAAGGAAGGCAGGTTCGGCTCCCTGCCGG
TCGAACAGCTCAATTGCTTGTTTCAGAAGTGGGGGCATAGAATCGGTGGTAGGTGTCTCTCTTTCCTCTT
TTGCTACTTGATGCTCCTGTTCCTCCAATACGCAGCCCAGTGTAAAGTGGCCCACGGCGGACAGAGCGTA
CAGTGCGTTCTCCAGGGAGAAGCCTTGCTGACACAGGAACGCGAGCTGATTTTCCAGGGTTTCGTACTGT
TTCTCTGTTGGGCGGGTGCCGAGATGCACTTTAGCCCCGTCGCGATGTGAGAGGAGAGCACAGCGGTATG
ACTTGGCGTTGTTCCGCAGAAAGTCTTGCCATGACTCGCCTTCCAGGGGGCAGGAGTGGGTATGATGCCT
GTCCAGCATCTCGATTGGCAGGGCATCGAGCAGGGCCCGCTTGTTCTTCACGTGCCAGTACAGGGTAGGC
TGCTCAACTCCCAGCTTTTGAGCGAGTTTCCTTGTCGTCAGGCCTTCGATACCGACTCCATTGAGTAATT
CCAGAGCAGAGTTTATGACTTTGCTCTTGTCCAGTCTAGACATGGTAATTCGATGATCCCCCTGGGGAGA
GAGGTCGGTGATTCGGTCAACGAGGGAGCCGACTGCCGACGTGCGCTCCGGAGGCTTGCAGAATGCGGAA
CACCGCGCGGGCAGGAACAGGGCCCACACTACCGCCCCACACCCCGCCTCCCGCACCGCCCCTTCCCGGC
CGCTGCTCTCGGCGCGCCCTGCTGAGCAGCCGCTATTGGCCACAGCCCATCGCGGTCGGCGCGCTGCCAT
TGCTCCCTGGCGCTGTCCGTCTGCGAGGGTACTAGTGAGACGTGCGGCTTCCGTTTGTCACGTCCGGCAC
GCCGCGAACCGCAAGGAACCTTCCCGACTTAGGGGCGGAGCAGGAAGCGTCGCCGGGGGGCCCACAAGGG
TAGCGGCGAAGATCCGGGTGACGCTGCGAACGGACGTGAAGAATGTGCGAGACCCAGGGTCGGCGCCGCT
GCGTTTCCCGGAACCACGCCCAGAGCAGCCGCGTCCCTGCGCAAACCCAGGGCTGCCTTGGAAAAGGCGC
AACCCCAACCCCGTGGAATTATCACCTCGAGAATAAAATATCTTTATTTTCATTACATCTGTGTGTTGGT
TTTTTGTGTGAATCGATAGTACTAACATACGCTCTCCATCAAAACAAAACGAAACAAAACAAACTAGCAA
AATAGGCTGTCCCCAGTGCAAGTGCAGGTGCCAGAACATTTCTCTCTCGAGTTTACTCCCTATCAGTGAT
AGAGAACGTATGAAGAGTTTACTCCCTATCAGTGATAGAGAACGTATGCAGACTTTACTCCCTATCAGTG
ATAGAGAACGTATAAGGAGTTTACTCCCTATCAGTGATAGAGAACGTATGACCAGTTTACTCCCTATCAG
TGATAGAGAACGTATCTACAGTTTACTCCCTATCAGTGATAGAGAACGTATATCCAGTTTACTCCCTATC
AGTGATAGAGAACGTATAAGCTTTGCTTATGTAAACCAGGGCGCCTATAAAAGAGTGCTGATTTTTTGAG
TAAACTTCAATTCCACAACACTTTTGTCTTATACCAACTTTCCGTACCACTTCCTACCCTCGTAAAGAAT
TCGCGGCCGCAACCGTCAGAATTAACCATGGACTACAAAGACCATGACGGTGATTATAAAGATCATGACA
TCGATTACAAGGATGACGATGACAAGCTTGCGGCCGCGAATTCAACTTCGAAAGTTTATGATCCAGAACA
AAGGAAACGGATGATAACTGGTCCGCAGTGGTGGGCCAGATGTAAACAAATGAATGTTCTTGATTCATTT
ATTAATTATTATGATTCAGAAAAACATGCAGAAAATGCTGTTATTTTTTTACATGGTAACGCGGCCTCTT
CTTATTTATGGCGACATGTTGTGCCACATATTGAGCCAGTAGCGCGGTGTATTATACCAGACCTTATTGG
TATGGGCAAATCAGGCAAATCTGGTAATGGTTCTTATAGGTTACTTGATCATTACAAATATCTTACTGCA
TGGTTTGAACTTCTTAATTTACCAAAGAAGATCATTTTTGTCGGCCATGATTGGGGTGCTTGTTTGGCAT
TTCATTATAGCTATGAGCATCAAGATAAGATCAAAGCAATAGTTCACGCTGAAAGTGTAGTAGATGTGAT
TGAATCATGGGATGAATGGCCTGATATTGAAGAAGATATTGCGTTGATCAAATCTGAAGAAGGAGAAAAA
ATGGTTTTGGAGAATAACTTCTTCGTGGAAACCATGTTGCCATCAAAAATCATGAGAAAGTTAGAACCAG
AAGAATTTGCAGCATATCTTGAACCATTCAAAGAGAAAGGTGAAGTTCGTCGTCCAACATTATCATGGCC
TCGTGAAATCCCGTTAGTAAAAGGTGGTAAACCTGACGTTGTACAAATTGTTAGGAATTATAATGCTTAT
CTACGTGCAAGTGATGATTTACCAAAAATGTTTATTGAATCGGACCCAGGATTCTTTTCCAATGCTATTG
TTGAAGGTGCCAAGAAGTTTCCTAATACTGAATTTGTCAAAGTAAAAGGTCTTCATTTTTCGCAAGAAGA
TGCACCTGATGAAATGGGAAAATATATCAAATCGTTCGTTGAGCGAGTTCTCAAAAATGAACAAGCGAAT
TCATCGATAGATCTGATATCAACAAGTTTGTACAAAAAAGCAGGCTCCGCGGCCGCCCCCTTCACCGTGC
ATCTGACTCCTGAGGAGAAGTCTGCCGTTACTGCCCTGTGGGGCAAGGTGAACGTGGATGAAGTTGGTGG
TGAGGCCCTGGGCAGGTTGGTATCAAGGTTACAAGACAGGTTTAAGGAGACCAATAGAAACTGGGCATGT
GGAGACAGAGAAGACTCTTGGGTTTCTGATAGGCACTGACTCTCTCTGCCTATTGGTCTATTTTCCCACC
CTTAGGCTGCTGGTGGTCTACCCTTGGACCCAGAGGTTCTTTGAGTCCTTTGGGGATCTGTCCACTCCTG
ATGCTGTTATGGGCAACCCTAAGGTGAAGGCTCATGGCAAGAAAGTGCTCGGTGCCTTTAGTGATGGCCT
GGCTCACCTGGACAACCTCAAGGGCACCTTTGCCACACTGAGTGAGCTGCACTGTGACAAGCTGCACGTG
GATCCTGAGAACTTCAGGGTGAGTCTGATGGGCACCTCCTGGGTTTCCTTCCCCTGGCTATTCTGCTCAA
CCTTCCTATCAGAAAAAAAGGGGAAGCGATTCTAGGGAGCAGTCTCCATGACTGTGTGTGGAGTGTTGAC
AAGAGTTCGGATATTTTATTCTCTACTCAGAATTGCTGCTCCCCCTCACTCTGTTCTGTGTTGTCATTTC
CTCTTTCTTTGGTAAGCTTTTAATTTCCAGTTGCATTTTACTAAATTAATTAAGCTGGTTATTTACTTCC
CATCCTGATATCAGCTTCCCCTCCTCCTTTCCTCCCAGTCCTTCTCTCTCTCCTCTCTCTTTCTCTAATC
CTTTCCTTTCCCTCAGTTCATTTCTTCTTCTTTGATCTACGTTTGTTTGTCTTTTTAAATATTGCCTTGT
AACTTGCTCAGAGGACAAGGAAGATATGTCCCTGTTTCTTCTCATAGCTCTCAAGAATAGTAGCATAATT
GGCTTTTATGCCAGGGTGACAGGGGAAGAATATATTTTACATATAAATTCTGTTTGACATAGGATTCTTA
TAATAATTTGTCAGTAGTTTAAGGTTGCAAACAAATGTCTTTGTAAATAAGCCTGCAGTATCTGGTATTT
TTGCTCTACAGTTATGTTGATGGTTCTTCCATATTCCCACAGCTCCTGGGCAATATGATCGTGATTGTGC
TGGGCCACCACCTGGGCAAGGATTTCACCCCCGCTGCACAGGCTGCCTTCCAGAAGGTGGTGGCTGGAGT
GGCCACTGCCCTGGCCCACAAGTATCACTAAAAGGGTGGGCGCGCCGACCCAGCTTTCTTGTTCTGCAGC
ATATGTCTAGAGGATCATAATCAGCCATACCACATTTGTAGAGGTTTTACTTGCTTTAAAAAACCTCCCA
CACCTCCCCCTGAACCTGAAACATAAAATGAATGCAATTGTTGTTGTTAACTTGTTTATTGCAGCTTATA
ATGGTTACAAATAAAGCAATAGCATCACAAATTTCACAAATAAAGCATTTTTTTCACTGCCGACGTCAGG
TGGCACTTTTCGGGGTTGGGGTTGCGCCTTTTCCAAGGCAGCCCTGGGTTTGCGCAGGGACGCGGCTGCT
CTGGGCGTGGTTCCGGGAAACGCAGCGGCGCCGACCCTGGGTCTCGCACATTCTTCACGTCCGTTCGCAG
CGTCACCCGGATCTTCGCCGCTACCCTTGTGGGCCCCCCGGCGACGCTTCCTGCTCCGCCCCTAAGTCGG
GAAGGTTCCTTGCGGTTCGCGGCGTGCCGGACGTGACAAACGGAAGCCGCACGTCTCACTAGTACCCTCG
CAGACGGACAGCGCCAGGGAGCAATGGCAGCGCGCCGACCGCGATGGGCTGTGGCCAATAGCGGCTGCTC
AGCAGGGCGCGCCGAGAGCAGCGGCCGGGAAGGGGCGGTGCGGGAGGCGGGGTGTGGGGCGGTAGTGTGG
GCCCTGTTCCTGCCCGCGCGGTGTTCCGCATTCTGCAAGCCTCCGGAGCGCACGTCGGCAGTCGGCTCCC
TCGTTGACCGAATCACCGACCTCTCTCCCCAGGGGGATCCACCGGAGCTTACCATGACCGAGTACAAGCC
CACGGTGCGCCTCGCCACCCGCGACGACGTCCCCAGGGCCGTACGCACCCTCGCCGCCGCGTTCGCCGAC
TACCCCGCCACGCGCCACACCGTCGATCCGGACCGCCACATCGAGCGGGTCACCGAGCTGCAAGAACTCT
TCCTCACGCGCGTCGGGCTCGACATCGGCAAGGTGTGGGTCGCGGACGACGGCGCCGCGGTGGCGGTCTG
GACCACGCCGGAGAGCGTCGAAGCGGGGGCGGTGTTCGCCGAGATCGGCCCGCGCATGGCCGAGTTGAGC
GGTTCCCGGCTGGCCGCGCAGCAACAGATGGAAGGCCTCCTGGCGCCGCACCGGCCCAAGGAGCCCGCGT
GGTTCCTGGCCACCGTCGGCGTCTCGCCCGACCACCAGGGCAAGGGTCTGGGCAGCGCCGTCGTGCTCCC
CGGAGTGGAGGCGGCCGAGCGCGCCGGGGTGCCCGCCTTCCTGGAGACCTCCGCGCCCCGCAACCTCCCC
TTCTACGAGCGGCTCGGCTTCACCGTCACCGCCGACGTCGAGGTGCCCGAAGGACCGCGCACCTGGTGCA
TGACCCGCAAGCCCGGTGCCTGAGGTACCCTGTGCCTTCTAGTTGCCAGCCATCTGTTGTTTGCCCCTCC
CCCGTGCCTTCCTTGACCCTGGAAGGTGCCACTCCCACTGTCCTTTCCTAATAAAATGAGGAAATTGCAT
CGCATTGTCTGAGTAGGTGTCATTCTATTCTGGGGGGTGGGGTGGGGCAGGACAGCAAGGGGGAGGATTG
GGAAGACAATAGCAGGCATGCTGGGGATGCGGTGGGCTCTATGGGGTACCAAGCTTTACTAGGGACAGGA
TTGGTGACAGAAAAGCCCCATCCTTAGGCCTCCTCCTTCCTAGTCTCCTGATATTGGGTCTAACCCCCAC
CTCCTGTTAGGCAGATTCCTTATCTGGTGACACACCCCCATTTCCTGGAGCCATCTCTCTCCTTGCCAGA
ACCTCTAAGGTTTGCTTACGATGGAGCCAGAGAGGATCCTGGGAGGGAGAGCTTGGCAGGGGGTGGGAGG
GAAGGGGGGGATGCGTGACCTGCCCGGTTCTCAGTGGCCACCCTGCGCTACCCTCTCCCAGAACCTGAGC
TGCTCTGACGCGGCTGTCTGGTGCGTTTCACTGATCCTGGTGCTGCAGCTTCCTTACACTTCCCAAGAGG
AGAAGCAGTTTGGAAAAACAAAATCAGAATAAGTTGGTCCTGAGTTCTAACTTTGGCTCTTCACCTTTCT
AGTCCCCAATTTATATTGTTCCTCCGTGCGTCAGTTTTACCTGTGAGATAAGGCCAGTAGCCAGCCCCGT
CCTGGCAGGGCTGTGGTGAGGAGGGGGGTGTCCGTGTGGAAAACTCCCTTTGTGAGAATGGTGCGTCCTA
GGTGTTCACCAGGTCGTGGCCGCCTCTACTCCCTTTCTCTTTCTCCATCCTTCTTTCCTTAAAGAGTCCC
CAGTGCTATCTGGGACATATTCCTCCGCCCAGAGCAGGGTCCCGCTTCCCTAAGGCCCTGCTCTGGGCTT
CTGGGTTTGAGTCCTTGGCAAGCCCAGGAGAGGCGCTCAGGCTTCCCTGTCCCCCTTCCTCGTCCACCAT
CTCATGCCCCTGGCTCTCCTGCCCCTTCCCTACAGGGGTTCCTGGCTCTGCTCTAAGGGCGAATTCGCGG
CCGCTAAATTCAATTCGCCCTATAGTGAGTCGTATTACAATTCACTGGCCGTCGTTTTACAACGTCGTGA
CTGGGAAAACCCTGGCGTTACCCAACTTAATCGCCTTGCAGCACATCCCCCTTTCGCCAGCTGGCGTAAT
AGCGAAGAGGCCCGCACCGATCGCCCTTCCCAACAGTTGCGCAGCCTATACGTACGGCAGTTTAAGGTTT
ACACCTATAAAAGAGAGAGCCGTTATCGTCTGTTTGTGGATGTACAGAGTGATATTATTGACACGCCGGG
GCGACGGATGGTGATCCCCCTGGCCAGTGCACGTCTGCTGTCAGATAAAGTCTCCCGTGAACTTTACCCG
GTGGTGCATATCGGGGATGAAAGCTGGCGCATGATGACCACCGATATGGCCAGTGTGCCGGTCTCCGTTA
TCGGGGAAGAAGTGGCTGATCTCAGCCACCGCGAAAATGACATCAAAAACGCCATTAACCTGATGTTCTG
GGGAATATAAATGTCAGGCATGAGATTATCAAAAAGGATCTTCACCTAGATCCTTTTCACGTAGAAAGCC
AGTCCGCAGAAACGGTGCTGACCCCGGATGAATGTCAGCTACTGGGCTATCTGGACAAGGGAAAACGCAA
GCGCAAAGAGAAAGCAGGTAGCTTGCAGTGGGCTTACATGGCGATAGCTAGACTGGGCGGTTTTATGGAC
AGCAAGCGAACCGGAATTGCCAGCTGGGGCGCCCTCTGGTAAGGTTGGGAAGCCCTGCAAAGTAAACTGG
ATGGCTTTCTTGCCGCCAAGGATCTGATGGCGCAGGGGATCAAGCTCTGATCAAGAGACAGGATGAGGAT
CGTTTCGCATGATTGAACAAGATGGATTGCACGCAGGTTCTCCGGCCGCTTGGGTGGAGAGGCTATTCGG
CTATGACTGGGCACAACAGACAATCGGCTGCTCTGATGCCGCCGTGTTCCGGCTGTCAGCGCAGGGGCGC
CCGGTTCTTTTTGTCAAGACCGACCTGTCCGGTGCCCTGAATGAACTGCAAGACGAGGCAGCGCGGCTAT
CGTGGCTGGCCACGACGGGCGTTCCTTGCGCAGCTGTGCTCGACGTTGTCACTGAAGCGGGAAGGGACTG
GCTGCTATTGGGCGAAGTGCCGGGGCAGGATCTCCTGTCATCTCACCTTGCTCCTGCCGAGAAAGTATCC
ATCATGGCTGATGCAATGCGGCGGCTGCATACGCTTGATCCGGCTACCTGCCCATTCGACCACCAAGCGA
AACATCGCATCGAGCGAGCACGTACTCGGATGGAAGCCGGTCTTGTCGATCAGGATGATCTGGACGAAGA
GCATCAGGGGCTCGCGCCAGCCGAACTGTTCGCCAGGCTCAAGGCGAGCATGCCCGACGGCGAGGATCTC
GTCGTGACCCATGGCGATGCCTGCTTGCCGAATATCATGGTGGAAAATGGCCGCTTTTCTGGATTCATCG
ACTGTGGCCGGCTGGGTGTGGCGGACCGCTATCAGGACATAGCGTTGGCTACCCGTGATATTGCTGAAGA
GCTTGGCGGCGAATGGGCTGACCGCTTCCTCGTGCTTTACGGTATCGCCGCTCCCGATTCGCAGCGCATC
GCCTTCTATCGCCTTCTTGACGAGTTCTTCTGAATTATTAACGCTTACAATTTCCTGATGCGGTATTTTC
TCCTTACGCATCTGTGCGGTATTTCACACCGCATCAGGTGGCACTTTTCGGGGAAATGTGCGCGGAACCC
CTATTTGTTTATTTTTCTAAATACATTCAAATATGTATCCGCTCATGAGATTATCAAAAAGGATCTTCAC
CTAGATCCTTTTAAATTAAAAATGAAGTTTTAAATCAATCTAAAGTATATATGAGTAAACTTGGTCTGAC
AGTTACCAATGCTTAATCAGTGAGGCACCTATCTCAGCGATCTGTCTATTTCGTTCATCCATAGTTGCCT
GACTCCCCGTCGTGTAGATAACTACGATACGGGAGGGCTTACCATCTGGCCCCAGTGCTGCAATGATACC
GCGAGACCCACGCTCACCGGCTCCAGATTTATCAGCAATAAACCAGCCAGCCGGAAGGGCCGAGCGCAGA
AGTGGTCCTGCAACTTTATCCGCCTCCATCCAGTCTATTAATTGTTGCCGGGAAGCTAGAGTAAGTAGTT
CGCCAGTTAATAGTTTGCGCAACGTTGTTGCCATTGCTACAGGCATCGTGGTGTCACGCTCGTCGTTTGG
TATGGCTTCATTCAGCTCCGGTTCCCAACGATCAAGGCGAGTTACATGATCCCCCATGTTGTGCAAAAAA
GCGGTTAGCTCCTTCGGTCCTCCGATCGTTGTCAGAAGTAAGTTGGCCGCAGTGTTATCACTCATGGTTA
TGGCAGCACTGCATAATTCTCTTACTGTCATGCCATCCGTAAGATGCTTTTCTGTGACTGGTGAGTACTC
AACCAAGTCATTCTGAGAATAGTGTATGCGGCGACCGAGTTGCTCTTGCCCGGCGTCAATACGGGATAAT
ACCGCGCCACATAGCAGAACTTTAAAAGTGCTCATCATTGGAAAACGTTCTTCGGGGCGAAAACTCTCAA
GGATCTTACCGCTGTTGAGATCCAGTTCGATGTAACCCACTCGTGCACCCAACTGATCTTCAGCATCTTT
TACTTTCACCAGCGTTTCTGGGTGAGCAAAAACAGGAAGGCAAAATGCCGCAAAAAAGGGAATAAGGGCG
ACACGGAAATGTTGAATACTCATACTCTTCCTTTTTCAATATTATTGAAGCATTTATCAGGGTTATTGTC
TCATGACCAAAATCCCTTAACGTGAGTTTTCGTTCCACTGAGCGTCAGACCCCGTAGAAAAGATCAAAGG
ATCTTCTTGAGATCCTTTTTTTCTGCGCGTAATCTGCTGCTTGCAAACAAAAAAACCACCGCTACCAGCG
GTGGTTTGTTTGCCGGATCAAGAGCTACCAACTCTTTTTCCGAAGGTAACTGGCTTCAGCAGAGCGCAGA
TACCAAATACTGTTCTTCTAGTGTAGCCGTAGTTAGGCCACCACTTCAAGAACTCTGTAGCACCGCCTAC
ATACCTCGCTCTGCTAATCCTGTTACCAGTGGCTGCTGCCAGTGGCGATAAGTCGTGTCTTACCGGGTTG
GACTCAAGACGATAGTTACCGGATAAGGCGCAGCGGTCGGGCTGAACGGGGGGTTCGTGCACACAGCCCA
GCTTGGAGCGAACGACCTACACCGAACTGAGATACCTACAGCGTGAGCTATGAGAAAGCGCCACGCTTCC
CGAAGGGAGAAAGGCGGACAGGTATCCGGTAAGCGGCAGGGTCGGAACAGGAGAGCGCACGAGGGAGCTT
CCAGGGGGAAACGCCTGGTATCTTTATAGTCCTGTCGGGTTTCGCCACCTCTGACTTGAGCGTCGATTTT
TGTGATGCTCGTCAGGGGGGCGGAGCCTATGGAAAAACGCCAGCAACGCGGCCTTTTTACGGTTCCTGGC
CTTTTGCTGGCCTTTTGCTCACATGTTCTTTCCTGCGTTATCCCCTGATTCTGTGGATAACCGTATTACC
GCCTTTGAGTGAGCTGATACCGCTCGCCGCAGCCGAACGACCGAGCGCAGCGAGTCAGTGAGCGAGGAAG
CGGAAG
Features (pLannotate 1.2.2; 35 found; start..end, strand, type, name):
      2..94      +  CDS            lacI (fragment): lac repressor; lacI; The lac repressor binds to the lac operator to inhibit transcription in E. coli. This inhibition can be relieved by adding lactose or isopropyl-β-D-thiogalactopyranoside (IPTG).
    107..128     +  protein_bind   CAP binding site: CAP binding activates transcription in the presence of cAMP. E. coli catabolite activator protein
    143..173     +  promoter       lac promoter: promoter for the E. coli lac operon
    177..199     +  protein_bind   lac operator (fragment): The lac repressor binds to the lac operator to inhibit transcription in E. coli. This inhibition can be relieved by adding lactose or isopropyl-β-D-thiogalactopyranoside (IPTG). lac repressor encoded by lacI
    242..260     +  promoter       T3 promoter: promoter for bacteriophage T3 RNA polymerase
    295..1098    +  misc_feature   HA-L: left homology arm from the adeno-associated virus integration site (AAVS1) within intron 1 of the human PPP1R12C gene
   1129..1210    -  polyA_signal   SV40 poly(A) signal: SV40 polyadenylation signal
   1233..1316    -  CDS            large T antigen (fragment): large T antigen from SV40 (simian virus 40)
   1327..2073    -  CDS            Tet-On® 3G: modified rtTA protein that binds tightly to promoters containing the tet operator in the presence of doxycycline
   2092..2602    -  promoter       hPGK promoter: human phosphoglycerate kinase 1 promoter
   2622..2670    +  polyA_signal   poly(A) signal: synthetic polyadenylation signal
   2684..2775    +  misc_feature   pause site: RNA polymerase II transcriptional pause signal from the human α2 globin gene
   2779..3146    +  promoter       TRE3GS promoter: 3rd-generation Tet-responsive promoter that can be activated by binding of Tet-On® 3G, modified to eliminate binding sites for endogenous mammalian transcription factors
   3181..3246    +  CDS            3xFLAG: three tandem FLAG® epitope tags, followed by an enterokinase cleavage site
   3265..4194    +  CDS            Rluc: luciferase from the anthozoan coelenterate Renilla reniformis (sea pansy)
   4222..4246    +  protein_bind   attB1: mutant version of attB; recombination site for the Gateway® BP reaction BP Clonase™
   4267..4389    +  CDS            HBB (fragment): HBB_MESBR - Experimental evidence at protein level: Swiss-Prot protein existence level 1. Involved in oxygen transport from the lung to the various peripheral tissues. From Mesocricetus brandti (Brandt's hamster) (Turkish hamster).
   4391..4723    +  CDS            HBB (fragment): HBB_HAPGR - Experimental evidence at protein level: Swiss-Prot protein existence level 1. Involved in oxygen transport from the lung to the various peripheral tissues. From Hapalemur griseus (Gray gentle lemur) (Eastern lesser bamboo lemur).
   5366..5488    +  CDS            HBB: HBB_COLGU - Experimental evidence at transcript level: Swiss-Prot protein existence level 2. Involved in oxygen transport from the lung to the various peripheral tissues. From Colobus guereza (Mantled guereza) (Eastern black-and-white colobus monkey).
   5543..5626    +  CDS            large T antigen (fragment): large T antigen from SV40 (simian virus 40)
   5649..5730    +  polyA_signal   SV40 poly(A) signal: SV40 polyadenylation signal
   5752..6262    +  promoter       hPGK promoter: human phosphoglycerate kinase 1 promoter
   6284..6883    +  CDS            PuroR: puromycin N-acetyltransferase; pac from Streptomyces alboniger; confers resistance to puromycin
   6890..7114    +  polyA_signal   bGH poly(A) signal: bovine growth hormone polyadenylation signal
   7128..7964    +  misc_feature   HA-R: right homology arm from the adeno-associated virus integration site (AAVS1) within intron 1 of the human PPP1R12C gene
   7999..8017    -  promoter       T7 promoter: promoter for bacteriophage T7 RNA polymerase
   8020..8167    +  CDS            lacZα (fragment): LacZα fragment of β-galactosidase; lacZ fragment
   8177..8480    +  CDS            ccdB (fragment): CcdB, a bacterial toxin that poisons DNA gyrase; ccdB; Plasmids containing the ccdB gene cannot be propagated in standard E. coli strains.
   8528..8797    +  CDS            tnpA (fragment): TN5P_ECOLX - Also known as tnp. Experimental evidence at protein level: Swiss-Prot protein existence level 1. Mediates transposition of transposon Tn5 by a 'cut and paste' mechanism. First, the monomeric transposase binds the 19 bp inverted DNA repeats flanking the transposon. Then, dimerization of the DNA- bound transposase creates a synaptic DNA complex. After nicking of the first DNA strand, excision of the transposon proceeds through a series of intermediates. The transposase then mediates the insertion of the transposon at a new site by strand transfer. The activity of the wild- type tran
   8829..9623    +  CDS            NeoR/KanR: aminoglycoside phosphotransferase from Tn5; aph(3')-II (or nptII); confers resistance to neomycin, kanamycin, and G418 (Geneticin®)
   9644..9694    -  misc_feature   bom (fragment): basis of mobility region from pBR322
   9721..9780    +  promoter       AmpR promoter (fragment): bla
   9873..10733   -  CDS            AmpR: β-lactamase; bla; confers resistance to ampicillin, carbenicillin, and related antibiotics
  10734..10786   -  promoter       AmpR promoter (fragment): bla
  10857..11445   +  rep_origin     ori: high-copy-number ColE1/pMB1/pBR322/pUC origin of replication
