[The description below was written by a language model from this plasmid's Addgene catalogue record and pLannotate feature annotations shown in this document.]
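Description:
AAVS1-TetOn-3XFLAG-renilla-beta-globin-control-AAVS1 is a roughly 11.6 kb donor plasmid for CRISPR-assisted homology-directed repair, designed to place a doxycycline-inducible Renilla luciferase reporter stably at the human AAVS1 safe-harbour locus (intron 1 of PPP1R12C). It is built on a pBluescript-type backbone with a high-copy ColE1/pUC origin and an ampicillin resistance gene for propagation in E. coli. The backbone derives from an earlier AAVS1 Tet-On donor in which an OsTIR1 coding sequence occupied the position now taken by the reporter.

Everything meant to integrate lies between the left and right AAVS1 homology arms. On the reverse strand, a human PGK promoter drives the Tet-On 3G transactivator, terminated by an SV40 poly(A) signal. A synthetic poly(A) signal and an α2-globin transcriptional pause site insulate this unit from the forward-facing TRE3GS promoter, which is activated by Tet-On 3G only when doxycycline is present. TRE3GS drives an N-terminally 3xFLAG-tagged Renilla luciferase followed by beta-globin sequence. The globin is annotated as separated coding fragments, consistent with an intron-containing gene, and ends in an SV40 poly(A) signal. A second PGK promoter expresses puromycin N-acetyltransferase with a bGH poly(A) signal, allowing selection of integrants. A NeoR/KanR gene is also annotated, but it sits outside the homology arms among backbone remnants (ccdB, lacZα and Tn5 transposase fragments), so puromycin appears to be the marker carried into the genome although the catalogue also lists G418.

The construct is described as the control reporter in a study of nonsense-mediated mRNA decay, providing inducible, single-locus expression measurable by luciferase activity or FLAG detection. The record does not detail how it differs from the corresponding test reporters.
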