Addgene plasmid #184396: AAVS1-TetOn-3XFLAG-renilla-beta-globin-control-AAVS1
Purpose: Donor plasmid for stable integration of Renilla luciferase control reporter at AAVS1
Depositing lab: Robert Bradley. Depositing organization: Fred Hutchinson Cancer Center. Publication: Nonsense-mediated mRNA decay uses complementary mechanisms to suppress mRNA and protein accumulation. Udy DB, Bradley RK. Life Sci Alliance. 2021 Dec 8;5(3). pii: 5/3/e202101217. doi: 10.26508/lsa.202101217. Print 2022 Mar. PubMed 34880103.
Backbone
  Vector backbone: pBluescript
  Backbone size w/o insert (bp): 9318
  Total vector size (bp): 11632
  Vector type: Mammalian Expression, CRISPR ; Donor plasmid for HDR
  Selectable markers: Neomycin (select with G418), Puromycin
Growth in bacteria
  Bacterial resistance: Ampicillin, 100 μg/mL
  Growth temperature: 37°C
  Growth strain: NEB Stable
  Copy number: High Copy
Gene/Insert
  Gene/Insert name: Renilla luciferase beta-globin (alt name: Renilla luciferase control reporter)
  Species: H. sapiens (human), M. musculus (mouse); Renilla reniformis
  Insert size (bp): 2314
  Promoter: Tet-On 3G
  Tag / fusion protein: 3X FLAG (N terminal on insert)
  Cloning method: Restriction Enzyme; 5′ cloning site MluI (destroyed during cloning); 3′ cloning site BglII (destroyed during cloning)
  Sequencing primers: 5′ AGTGCAGGTGCCAGAACATT; 3′ CAGCTCCTGGGCAATATGAT
Resource information
  A portion of this plasmid was derived from a plasmid made by: The 3X-FLAG Renilla luciferase beta-globin insert sequence is from a transient transfection plasmid from this same study (Addgene catalog # 184393, published in PMID: 34880103).
Terms and licenses: Academic/Nonprofit Terms; Industry Terms: Not Available to Industry
Depositor comments: The backbone is from a plasmid from Masato Kanemaki’s lab (Addgene catalog # 72835, published in PMID: 27052166). The 3X-FLAG Renilla luciferase beta-globin insert sequence replaces the OsTIR1 sequence in that plasmid. Additional cloning details are available in Udy et al., 2021 (PMID: 34880103).
How to cite: AAVS1-TetOn-3XFLAG-renilla-beta-globin-control-AAVS1 was a gift from Robert Bradley (Addgene plasmid # 184396 ; http://n2t.net/addgene:184396 ; RRID:Addgene_184396)
