>Addgene plasmid #184396 | AAVS1-TetOn-3XFLAG-renilla-beta-globin-control-AAVS1 | depositor partial sequence | sequence record 357512 | Sequencing primer: CAGCTCCTGGGCAATATGAT
GCTGCACAGGCTGCCTTCCAGAAGGTGGTGGCTGGAGTGGCCACTGCCCTGGCCCACAAGTATCACTAAA
AGGGTGGGCGCGCCGACCCAGCTTTCTTGTTCTGCAGCATATGTCTAGAGGATCATAATCAGCCATACCA
CATTTGTAGAGGTTTTACTTGCTTTAAAAAACCTCCCACACCTCCCCCTGAACCTGAAACATAAAATGAA
TGCAATTGTTGTTGTTAACTTGTTTATTGCAGCTTATAATGGTTACAAATAAAGCAATAGCATCACAAAT
TTCACAAATAAAGCATTTTTTTCACTGCCGACGTCAGGTGGCACTTTTCGGGGTTGGGGTTGCGCCTTTT
CCAAGGCAGCCCTGGGTTTGCGCAGGGACGCGGCTGCTCTGGGCGTGGTTCCGGGAAACGCAGCGGCGCC
GACCCTGGGTCTCGCACATTCTTCACGTCCGTTCGCAGCGTCACCCGGATCTTCGCCGCTACCCTTGTGG
GCCCCCCGGCGACGCTTCCTGCTCCGCCCCTAAGTCGGGAAGGTTCCTTGCGGTTCGCGGCGTGCCGGAC
GTGACAAACGGAAGCCGCACGTCTCACTAGTACCCTCGCAGACGGACAGCGCCAGGGAGCAATGGCAGCG
CGCCGACCGCGATGGGCTGTGGCCAATAGCGGCTGCTCAGCAGGGCGCGCCGAGAGCAGCGGCCGGGAAG
GGGCGGTGCGGGAGGCGGGGTGTGGGGCGGTAGTGTGGGCCCTGTTCCTGCCCGCGCGGTGTTCCGCATT
CTGCAAGCCTCCGGAGCGCACGTCGGCAGTCGGCTCCCTCGTTGACCGAATCA
