>Addgene plasmid #184396 | AAVS1-TetOn-3XFLAG-renilla-beta-globin-control-AAVS1 | depositor partial sequence | sequence record 357513 | Sequencing primer: AGTGCAGGTGCCAGAACATT
GAGTTTACTCCCTATCAGTGATAGAGAACGTATGCAGACTTTACTCCCTATCAGTGATAGAGAACGTATA
AGGAGTTTACTCCCTATCAGTGATAGAGAACGTATGACCAGTTTACTCCCTATCAGTGATAGAGAACGTA
TCTACAGTTTACTCCCTATCAGTGATAGAGAACGTATATCCAGTTTACTCCCTATCAGTGATAGAGAACG
TATAAGCTTTGCTTATGTAAACCAGGGCGCCTATAAAAGAGTGCTGATTTTTTGAGTAAACTTCAATTCC
ACAACACTTTTGTCTTATACCAACTTTCCGTACCACTTCCTACCCTCGTAAAGAATTCGCGGCCGCAACC
GTCAGAATTAACCATGGACTACAAAGACCATGACGGTGATTATAAAGATCATGACATCGATTACAAGGAT
GACGATGACAAGCTTGCGGCCGCGAATTCAACTTCGAAAGTTTATGATCCAGAACAAAGGAAACGGATGA
TAACTGGTCCGCAGTGGTGGGCCAGATGTAAACAAATGAATGTTCTTGATTCATTTATTAATTATTATGA
TTCAGAAAAACATGCAGAAAATGCTGTTATTTTTTTACATGGTAACGCGGCCTCTTCTTATTTATGGCGA
CATGTTGTGCCACATATTGAGCCAGTAGCGCGGTGTATTATACCAGACCTTATTGGTATGGGCAAATCAG
GCAAATCTGGTAATGGTTCTTATAGGTTACTTGATCATTACAAATATCTTACTGCATGG
